Addgene plasmid #137734: pEGFP-C1-SopF
Purpose: Expresses EGFP fused to SopF
Depositing lab: Leigh Knodler. Depositing organization: Washington State University.
Backbone
  Vector backbone: pEGFP-C1
  Backbone manufacturer: Clontech
  Backbone size w/o insert (bp): 5847
  Total vector size (bp): 4731
  Vector type: Mammalian Expression
Growth in bacteria
  Bacterial resistance: Kanamycin, 50 μg/mL
  Growth temperature: 37°C
  Growth strain: DH5alpha
  Copy number: High Copy
Gene/Insert
  Gene/Insert name: SopF (alt name: SL1344_1177)
  Species: Salmonella enterica serovar Typhimurium
  Insert size (bp): 1125
  Tag / fusion protein: EGFP (N terminal on backbone)
  Cloning method: Restriction Enzyme; 5′ cloning site KpnI (not destroyed); 3′ cloning site BamHI (not destroyed)
  Sequencing primers: 5′ EGFP-C1F; 3′ EGFP-C1R
Terms and licenses: Academic/Nonprofit Terms; Industry Terms: Not Available to Industry
How to cite: pEGFP-C1-SopF was a gift from Leigh Knodler (Addgene plasmid # 137734 ; http://n2t.net/addgene:137734 ; RRID:Addgene_137734)
