[The description below was written by a language model from this plasmid's Addgene catalogue record and pLannotate feature annotations shown in this document.]
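Description:
pEGFP-C1-SopF is a mammalian expression plasmid built on the Clontech pEGFP-C1 backbone that produces the Salmonella enterica serovar Typhimurium protein SopF (locus SL1344_1177) as a fusion with EGFP at its N terminus. The roughly 1.1 kb SopF coding sequence was inserted between the KpnI and BamHI sites of the multiple cloning site downstream of EGFP, and both sites are retained. Transcription is driven by the human cytomegalovirus immediate early enhancer and promoter and terminated by the SV40 polyadenylation signal. The automated feature table does not annotate SopF itself. It shows an unannotated gap between the MCS fragment that follows EGFP and the SV40-derived sequence before the poly(A) signal, and this gap is where the insert would lie.

The plasmid replicates in E. coli at high copy from a ColE1/pUC-type origin and also carries an f1 origin for single-stranded DNA production. A single Tn5 aminoglycoside phosphotransferase gene (NeoR/KanR) serves both hosts. The bacterial bla promoter expresses it for kanamycin selection. The SV40 enhancer/early promoter, paired with the HSV TK poly(A) signal, expresses it in mammalian cells, where G418 can be used to select stable transfectants. The short ble, large T antigen and bGH poly(A) hits are fragment annotations rather than functional cassettes.

The catalogue lists the backbone as 5847 bp and the total vector as 4731 bp. The sequenced record is 5,847 nt, so these two values appear to have been swapped. The stated purpose is simply to express EGFP-SopF, which would allow the tagged protein to be followed by fluorescence in transfected mammalian cells.
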