Features (pLannotate 1.2.2; 15 found; start..end, strand, type, name):
     27..330     +  enhancer       CMV enhancer: human cytomegalovirus immediate early enhancer
    331..534     +  promoter       CMV promoter: human cytomegalovirus (CMV) immediate early promoter
    579..1295    +  CDS            EGFP: EGFP is a basic (constitutively fluorescent) green fluorescent protein published in 1996, derived from Aequorea victoria. It is reported to be a rapidly-maturing weak dimer with moderate acid sensitivity.
   1296..1346    +  misc_feature   MCS (fragment): multiple cloning site
   2494..2578    +  CDS            large T antigen (fragment): large T antigen from SV40 (simian virus 40)
   2601..2722    +  polyA_signal   SV40 poly(A) signal: SV40 polyadenylation signal
   2756..3184    -  rep_origin     f1 ori (sequence partly withheld): f1 bacteriophage origin of replication; arrow indicates direction of (+) strand synthesis
   3211..3315    +  promoter       AmpR promoter: bla
   3317..3674    +  promoter       SV40 promoter: SV40 enhancer and early promoter
   3709..4503    +  CDS            NeoR/KanR: aminoglycoside phosphotransferase from Tn5; aph(3')-II (or nptII); confers resistance to neomycin, kanamycin, and G418 (Geneticin®)
   4524..4676    +  CDS            ble (fragment): BLE_KLEPN - Experimental evidence at protein level: Swiss-Prot protein existence level 1. Binding protein with a strong affinity to the bleomycin family of antibiotics. Binds to CL990; an antimitotic-antibiotic compound. From Klebsiella pneumoniae.
   4735..4782    +  polyA_signal   HSV TK poly(A) signal: herpes simplex virus thymidine kinase polyadenylation signal (Cole and Stacy, 1985)
   4873..4889    -  polyA_signal   bGH poly(A) signal (fragment): bovine growth hormone polyadenylation signal
   5111..5699    +  rep_origin     ori: high-copy-number ColE1/pMB1/pBR322/pUC origin of replication
   5814..5847    +  enhancer       CMV enhancer (fragment): human cytomegalovirus immediate early enhancer
>Addgene plasmid #137734 | pEGFP-C1-SopF | addgene full sequence | sequence record 271547 | Addgene NGS Result
GTTCATAGCCCATATATGGAGTTCCGCGTTACATAACTTACGGTAAATGGCCCGCCTGGCTGACCGCCCA
ACGACCCCCGCCCATTGACGTCAATAATGACGTATGTTCCCATAGTAACGCCAATAGGGACTTTCCATTG
ACGTCAATGGGTGGAGTATTTACGGTAAACTGCCCACTTGGCAGTACATCAAGTGTATCATATGCCAAGT
ACGCCCCCTATTGACGTCAATGACGGTAAATGGCCCGCCTGGCATTATGCCCAGTACATGACCTTATGGG
ACTTTCCTACTTGGCAGTACATCTACGTATTAGTCATCGCTATTACCATGGTGATGCGGTTTTGGCAGTA
CATCAATGGGCGTGGATAGCGGTTTGACTCACGGGGATTTCCAAGTCTCCACCCCATTGACGTCAATGGG
AGTTTGTTTTGGCACCAAAATCAACGGGACTTTCCAAAATGTCGTAACAACTCCGCCCCATTGACGCAAA
TGGGCGGTAGGCGTGTACGGTGGGAGGTCTATATAAGCAGAGCTGGTTTAGTGAACCGTCAGATCCGCTA
GCGCTACCGGTCGCCACCATGGTGAGCAAGGGCGAGGAGCTGTTCACCGGGGTGGTGCCCATCCTGGTCG
AGCTGGACGGCGACGTAAACGGCCACAAGTTCAGCGTGTCCGGCGAGGGCGAGGGCGATGCCACCTACGG
CAAGCTGACCCTGAAGTTCATCTGCACCACCGGCAAGCTGCCCGTGCCCTGGCCCACCCTCGTGACCACC
CTGACCTACGGCGTGCAGTGCTTCAGCCGCTACCCCGACCACATGAAGCAGCACGACTTCTTCAAGTCCG
CCATGCCCGAAGGCTACGTCCAGGAGCGCACCATCTTCTTCAAGGACGACGGCAACTACAAGACCCGCGC
CGAGGTGAAGTTCGAGGGCGACACCCTGGTGAACCGCATCGAGCTGAAGGGCATCGACTTCAAGGAGGAC
GGCAACATCCTGGGGCACAAGCTGGAGTACAACTACAACAGCCACAACGTCTATATCATGGCCGACAAGC
AGAAGAACGGCATCAAGGTGAACTTCAAGATCCGCCACAACATCGAGGACGGCAGCGTGCAGCTCGCCGA
CCACTACCAGCAGAACACCCCCATCGGCGACGGCCCCGTGCTGCTGCCCGACAACCACTACCTGAGCACC
CAGTCCGCCCTGAGCAAAGACCCCAACGAGAAGCGCGATCACATGGTCCTGCTGGAGTTCGTGACCGCCG
CCGGGATCACTCTCGGCATGGACGAGCTGTACAAGTCCGGACTCAGATCTCGAGCTCAAGCTTCGAATTC
TGCAGTCGACGGTACCATGCTCAAACCTATCTGCCATAGTGGAAGTATAAAGGTTCCGGAATATCTGGAA
ACAGATAAGGAAAAAAATGCCGGACGTACTCCACTGTCTTCAGACATTCAGCAAGTTAGAAATGTTGTTG
AAGATGTTCCGCTATTTCCAGAAAGCAGAACGGCGAGAGGTTCTGTAAGCGCAGCGTACAGGCTTTCTTT
TGACGAAGTGTTTTGCGGTCTCAGCAATGAAGAGCGTAAAAAGGTGTATGGTCGCCTTTTTGGAAAACAA
GTACTTGCGCATATTCATTCCAGGTGTCAGCGCGACGCTGACATAATAAGAGAAAAAGCGCTCAGGCGGA
TAAGCCGTGAGTGTGGTGCCGAAATAGATTGCGCTCTCTTACTAAATAAGATGGTGGATATTTTACAAAA
TGCCCGGCTGACAATAAATTTTAATGCAGCAAAAATTGACTTTGTCTCTCTCTTAAAAAATAAAGAATAT
CTGAACTCTTATGCATTAGGTTGCAGACCGGGAGATTTACCTGCTTATAATGTCGGGCGTGATTCAGTTG
AAACTAAAGCATTTGAACTGGAGAAGCTTGCAGATTCACCTTATGCCCCATATGGTCAGACAGGCGGTTT
TTCCGTAGCATATACTCCCAACAGTAGAACTTTTAGCACTACAAGCAGACCAATTTATGCTGCACTGGAC
TTTCTGAACGGTGAAAATGGAGGTGCCAGCGCCTATGGGAAATCATTTTTTGAATTAAATGATAATGTAA
AAACAAACTGTACATTCTCACCTTTTGATATCTACGGCCACAGATTTGGCCTGGATACGAGTAAATTATC
TACATTTTGGCATATGGAGAACCTGATTGCATCCTGTCAAAATGATTTTTTTGGTTATAATTGCTTTAAG
AGTTTGGTTAAAATGGCTAAGGACGAAAAATTTTTAGCTCATTCTAATTATGGTAAAGGCTATGAAGGGA
ATTATATAGAGGCTCATATTCATGGTGATGTATGTTTATTCAGAGATATAAAACACGTTTATTTGTCTTT
GCAAGAAAACTCTTACTCGAAAAGTCAACTATATGATTATGCAAAACAAATAAACCAGGCGCTTAATAGA
GACTGCATAATATTATATTGAGGATCCACCGGATCTAGATAACTGATCATAATCAGCCATACCACATTTG
TAGAGGTTTTACTTGCTTTAAAAAACCTCCCACACCTCCCCCTGAACCTGAAACATAAAATGAATGCAAT
TGTTGTTGTTAACTTGTTTATTGCAGCTTATAATGGTTACAAATAAAGCAATAGCATCACAAATTTCACA
AATAAAGCATTTTTTTCACTGCATTCTAGTTGTGGTTTGTCCAAACTCATCAATGTATCTTAACGCGTAA
ATTGTAAGCGTTAATATTTTGTTAAAATTCGCGTTAAATTTTTGTTAAATCAGCTCATTTTTTAACCAAT
AGGCCGAAATCGGCAAAATCCCTTATAAATCAAAAGAATAGACCGAGATAGGGT
[37 nt withheld, positions 2855-2891]
AAAGAACGTGGACTCCAACGTCAAAGG
[49 nt withheld, positions 2919-2967]
T
[91 nt withheld, positions 2969-3059]
G
[124 nt withheld, positions 3061-3184]
CAGGTGGCACTTTTCGGGGAAATGTGCGCGGAACCCCTATTTGTTTATTTTTCTAAATACATTCAAATAT
GTATCCGCTCATGAGACAATAACCCTGATAAATGCTTCAATAATATTGAAAAAGGAAGAGTCCTGAGGCG
GAAAGAACCAGCTGTGGAATGTGTGTCAGTTAGGGTGTGGAAAGTCCCCAGGCTCCCCAGCAGGCAGAAG
TATGCAAAGCATGCATCTCAATTAGTCAGCAACCAGGTGTGGAAAGTCCCCAGGCTCCCCAGCAGGCAGA
AGTATGCAAAGCATGCATCTCAATTAGTCAGCAACCATAGTCCCGCCCCTAACTCCGCCCATCCCGCCCC
TAACTCCGCCCAGTTCCGCCCATTCTCCGCCCCATGGCTGACTAATTTTTTTTATTTATGCAGAGGCCGA
GGCCGCCTCGGCCTCTGAGCTATTCCAGAAGTAGTGAGGAGGCTTTTTTGGAGGCCTAGGCTTTTGCAAA
GATCGATCAAGAGACAGGATGAGGATCGTTTCGCATGATTGAACAAGATGGATTGCACGCAGGTTCTCCG
GCCGCTTGGGTGGAGAGGCTATTCGGCTATGACTGGGCACAACAGACAATCGGCTGCTCTGATGCCGCCG
TGTTCCGGCTGTCAGCGCAGGGGCGCCCGGTTCTTTTTGTCAAGACCGACCTGTCCGGTGCCCTGAATGA
ACTGCAAGACGAGGCAGCGCGGCTATCGTGGCTGGCCACGACGGGCGTTCCTTGCGCAGCTGTGCTCGAC
GTTGTCACTGAAGCGGGAAGGGACTGGCTGCTATTGGGCGAAGTGCCGGGGCAGGATCTCCTGTCATCTC
ACCTTGCTCCTGCCGAGAAAGTATCCATCATGGCTGATGCAATGCGGCGGCTGCATACGCTTGATCCGGC
TACCTGCCCATTCGACCACCAAGCGAAACATCGCATCGAGCGAGCACGTACTCGGATGGAAGCCGGTCTT
GTCGATCAGGATGATCTGGACGAAGAGCATCAGGGGCTCGCGCCAGCCGAACTGTTCGCCAGGCTCAAGG
CGAGCATGCCCGACGGCGAGGATCTCGTCGTGACCCATGGCGATGCCTGCTTGCCGAATATCATGGTGGA
AAATGGCCGCTTTTCTGGATTCATCGACTGTGGCCGGCTGGGTGTGGCGGACCGCTATCAGGACATAGCG
TTGGCTACCCGTGATATTGCTGAAGAGCTTGGCGGCGAATGGGCTGACCGCTTCCTCGTGCTTTACGGTA
TCGCCGCTCCCGATTCGCAGCGCATCGCCTTCTATCGCCTTCTTGACGAGTTCTTCTGAGCGGGACTCTG
GGGTTCGAAATGACCGACCAAGCGACGCCCAACCTGCCATCACGAGATTTCGATTCCACCGCCGCCTTCT
ATGAAAGGTTGGGCTTCGGAATCGTTTTCCGGGACGCCGGCTGGATGATCCTCCAGCGCGGGGATCTCAT
GCTGGAGTTCTTCGCCCACCCTAGGGGGAGGCTAACTGAAACACGGAAGGAGACAATACCGGAAGGAACC
CGCGCTATGACGGCAATAAAAAGACAGAATAAAACGCACGGTGTTGGGTCGTTTGTTCATAAACGCGGGG
TTCGGTCCCAGGGCTGGCACTCTGTCGATACCCCACCGAGACCCCATTGGGGCCAATACGCCCGCGTTTC
TTCCTTTTCCCCACCCCACCCCCCAAGTTCGGGTGAAGGCCCAGGGCTCGCAGCCAACGTCGGGGCGGCA
GGCCCTGCCATAGCCTCAGGTTACTCATATATACTTTAGATTGATTTAAAACTTCATTTTTAATTTAAAA
GGATCTAGGTGAAGATCCTTTTTGATAATCTCATGACCAAAATCCCTTAACGTGAGTTTTCGTTCCACTG
AGCGTCAGACCCCGTAGAAAAGATCAAAGGATCTTCTTGAGATCCTTTTTTTCTGCGCGTAATCTGCTGC
TTGCAAACAAAAAAACCACCGCTACCAGCGGTGGTTTGTTTGCCGGATCAAGAGCTACCAACTCTTTTTC
CGAAGGTAACTGGCTTCAGCAGAGCGCAGATACCAAATACTGTTCTTCTAGTGTAGCCGTAGTTAGGCCA
CCACTTCAAGAACTCTGTAGCACCGCCTACATACCTCGCTCTGCTAATCCTGTTACCAGTGGCTGCTGCC
AGTGGCGATAAGTCGTGTCTTACCGGGTTGGACTCAAGACGATAGTTACCGGATAAGGCGCAGCGGTCGG
GCTGAACGGGGGGTTCGTGCACACAGCCCAGCTTGGAGCGAACGACCTACACCGAACTGAGATACCTACA
GCGTGAGCTATGAGAAAGCGCCACGCTTCCCGAAGGGAGAAAGGCGGACAGGTATCCGGTAAGCGGCAGG
GTCGGAACAGGAGAGCGCACGAGGGAGCTTCCAGGGGGAAACGCCTGGTATCTTTATAGTCCTGTCGGGT
TTCGCCACCTCTGACTTGAGCGTCGATTTTTGTGATGCTCGTCAGGGGGGCGGAGCCTATGGAAAAACGC
CAGCAACGCGGCCTTTTTACGGTTCCTGGCCTTTTGCTGGCCTTTTGCTCACATGTTCTTTCCTGCGTTA
TCCCCTGATTCTGTGGATAACCGTATTACCGCCATGCATTAGTTATTAATAGTAATCAATTACGGGGTCA
TTA
